>Addgene plasmid #121287 | pUC57-Kan_dig41_AVR-Pib_75 | depositor full sequence | sequence record 231356 | pUC57-Kan_dig41_AVR-Pib_75 sequence 2821 bps
TCGCGCGTTTCGGTGATGACGGTGAAAACCTCTGACACATGCAGCTCCCGGAGACGGTCACAGCTTGTCT
GTAAGCGGATGCCGGGAGCAGACAAGCCCGTCAGGGCGCGTCAGCGGGTGTTGGCGGGTGTCGGGGCTGG
CTTAACTATGCGGCATCAGAGCAGATTGTACTGAGAGTGCACCATATGCGGTGTGAAATACCGCACAGAT
GCGTAAGGAGAAAATACCGCATCAGGCGCCATTCGCCATTCAGGCTGCGCAACTGTTGGGAAGGGCGATC
GGTGCGGGCCTCTTCGCTATTACGCCAGCTGGCGAAAGGGGGATGTGCTGCAAGGCGATTAAGTTGGGTA
ACGCCAGGGTTTTCCCAGTCACGACGTTGTAAAACGACGGCCAGTGAATTGACGCGTATTGGGATGGAAC
TTGGTCTCTAATGACTGAAGTTACTATTTTGAAAGATGGTTCTAGAATTGCTTGGGTTAATGTTCCAAAA
GGTGAATCTAAACAATTTAATATTAGAGGTAATTATGTTACTATTTCTGTTTCTTCTGGTGGTACTCCAT
CTATTTCTTCTTCTTTGTTTACTGTTGAATGAGCTTAGAGACCAAGTTCCATCCCAATGGCGCGCCGAGC
TTGGCTCGAGCATGGTCATAGCTGTTTCCTGTGTGAAATTGTTATCCGCTCACAATTCCACACAACATAC
GAGCCGGAAGCATAAAGTGTAAAGCCTGGGGTGCCTAATGAGTGAGCTAACTCACATTAATTGCGTTGCG
CTCACTGCCCGCTTTCCAGTCGGGAAACCTGTCGTGCCAGCTGCATTAATGAATCGGCCAACGCGCGGGG
AGAGGCGGTTTGCGTATTGGGCGCTCTTCCGCTTCCTCGCTCACTGACTCGCTGCGCTCGGTCGTTCGGC
TGCGGCGAGCGGTATCAGCTCACTCAAAGGCGGTAATACGGTTATCCACAGAATCAGGGGATAACGCAGG
AAAGAACATGTGAGCAAAAGGCCAGCAAAAGGCCAGGAACCGTAAAAAGGCCGCGTTGCTGGCGTTTTTC
CATAGGCTCCGCCCCCCTGACGAGCATCACAAAAATCGACGCTCAAGTCAGAGGTGGCGAAACCCGACAG
GACTATAAAGATACCAGGCGTTTCCCCCTGGAAGCTCCCTCGTGCGCTCTCCTGTTCCGACCCTGCCGCT
TACCGGATACCTGTCCGCCTTTCTCCCTTCGGGAAGCGTGGCGCTTTCTCATAGCTCACGCTGTAGGTAT
CTCAGTTCGGTGTAGGTCGTTCGCTCCAAGCTGGGCTGTGTGCACGAACCCCCCGTTCAGCCCGACCGCT
GCGCCTTATCCGGTAACTATCGTCTTGAGTCCAACCCGGTAAGACACGACTTATCGCCACTGGCAGCAGC
CACTGGTAACAGGATTAGCAGAGCGAGGTATGTAGGCGGTGCTACAGAGTTCTTGAAGTGGTGGCCTAAC
TACGGCTACACTAGAAGAACAGTATTTGGTATCTGCGCTCTGCTGAAGCCAGTTACCTTCGGAAAAAGAG
TTGGTAGCTCTTGATCCGGCAAACAAACCACCGCTGGTAGCGGTGGTTTTTTTGTTTGCAAGCAGCAGAT
TACGCGCAGAAAAAAAGGATCTCAAGAAGATCCTTTGATCTTTTCTACGGGGTCTGACGCTCAGTGGAAC
GAAAACTCACGTTAAGGGATTTTGGTCATGAGATTATCAAAAAGGATCTTCACCTAGATCCTTTTAAATT
AAAAATGAAGTTTTAAATCAATCTAAAGTATATATGAGTAAACTTGGTCTGACAGTTAGAAAAACTCATC
GAGCATCAAATGAAACTGCAATTTATTCATATCAGGATTATCAATACCATATTTTTGAAAAAGCCGTTTC
TGTAATGAAGGAGAAAACTCACCGAGGCAGTTCCATAGGATGGCAAGATCCTGGTATCGGTCTGCGATTC
CGACTCGTCCAACATCAATACAACCTATTAATTTCCCCTCGTCAAAAATAAGGTTATCAAGTGAGAAATC
ACCATGAGTGACGACTGAATCCGGTGAGAATGGCAAAAGTTTATGCATTTCTTTCCAGACTTGTTCAACA
GGCCAGCCATTACGCTCGTCATCAAAATCACTCGCATCAACCAAACCGTTATTCATTCGTGATTGCGCCT
GAGCGAGACGAAATACGCGATCGCTGTTAAAAGGACAATTACAAACAGGAATCGAATGCAACCGGCGCAG
GAACACTGCCAGCGCATCAACAATATTTTCACCTGAATCAGGATATTCTTCTAATACCTGGAATGCTGTT
TTCCCAGGGATCGCAGTGGTGAGTAACCATGCATCATCAGGAGTACGGATAAAATGCTTGATGGTCGGAA
GAGGCATAAATTCCGTCAGCCAGTTTAGTCTGACCATCTCATCTGTAACATCATTGGCAACGCTACCTTT
GCCATGTTTCAGAAACAACTCTGGCGCATCGGGCTTCCCATACAATCGATAGATTGTCGCACCTGATTGC
CCGACATTATCGCGAGCCCATTTATACCCATATAAATCAGCATCCATGTTGGAATTTAATCGCGGCCTAG
AGCAAGACGTTTCCCGTTGAATATGGCTCATACTCTTCCTTTTTCAATATTATTGAAGCATTTATCAGGG
TTATTGTCTCATGAGCGGATACATATTTGAATGTATTTAGAAAAATAAACAAATAGGGGTTCCGCGCACA
TTTCCCCGAAAAGTGCCACCTGACGTCTAAGAAACCATTATTATCATGACATTAACCTATAAAAATAGGC
GTATCACGAGGCCCTTTCGTC
Features (pLannotate 1.2.2; 10 found; start..end, strand, type, name):
    137..236     +  misc_feature   bom (fragment): basis of mobility region from pBR322
    242..399     -  CDS            lacZα (fragment): LacZα fragment of β-galactosidase; lacZ fragment
    669..685     -  protein_bind   lac operator: The lac repressor binds to the lac operator to inhibit transcription in E. coli. This inhibition can be relieved by adding lactose or isopropyl-β-D-thiogalactopyranoside (IPTG). lac repressor encoded by lacI
    693..723     -  promoter       lac promoter: promoter for the E. coli lac operon
    738..759     -  protein_bind   CAP binding site: CAP binding activates transcription in the presence of cAMP. E. coli catabolite activator protein
    772..864     -  CDS            lacI (fragment): lac repressor; lacI; The lac repressor binds to the lac operator to inhibit transcription in E. coli. This inhibition can be relieved by adding lactose or isopropyl-β-D-thiogalactopyranoside (IPTG).
   1047..1635    -  rep_origin     ori: high-copy-number ColE1/pMB1/pBR322/pUC origin of replication
   1806..2621    -  CDS            KanR: aminoglycoside phosphotransferase; aph(3')-Ia; confers resistance to kanamycin in bacteria or G418 (Geneticin®) in eukaryotes
   2622..2726    -  promoter       AmpR promoter: bla
   2821..35      +  CDS            rop (fragment) (across the origin): Rop protein, which maintains plasmids at low copy number; rop
