[The description below was written by a language model from this plasmid's Addgene catalogue record and pLannotate feature annotations shown in this document.]
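Description:
pUC57-Kan_dig41_AVR-Pib_75 is a small (about 2.8 kb) high-copy E. coli cloning plasmid that serves as a Level 0 module for Golden Gate assembly. It is built on the pUC57-Kan backbone and replicates from a ColE1/pUC-type origin. Selection is by kanamycin, through an aph(3')-Ia aminoglycoside phosphotransferase gene that the annotation places downstream of the bla (AmpR) promoter. The feature table also picks up short remnants of bom, rop and lacI. These are only fragments inherited from the pBR322/pUC lineage and are not expected to be functional.

The insert, dig41_AVR-Pib_75, was placed at the EcoRV site within the lacZα region. The annotation accordingly shows a truncated lacZα fragment separated by an unannotated gap from the lac promoter, lac operator and CAP binding site; that gap presumably holds the insert, which pLannotate did not recognise. Comparing the total length with the stated backbone size suggests an insert of roughly 200 bp. M13 forward and reverse primer sites are listed for sequencing across it. The name and the associated publication indicate that the insert is an AVR-Pib-related effector sequence from a clone resource of Magnaporthe effectors, and the record lists Magnaporthe grisea (entered in the mutation field) as the source. The record does not state the exact boundaries of the coding sequence, whether a signal peptide is included, or which Type IIS enzyme and overhangs flank the module.

There is no eukaryotic promoter or terminator, so the plasmid is a storage and donor vector rather than an expression construct. It supplies the effector part for modular assembly into higher-level constructs.
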