Addgene plasmid #121287: pUC57-Kan_dig41_AVR-Pib_75
Purpose: Level 0 Golden-Gate compatible vector
Depositing lab: Sophien Kamoun. Depositing organization: Sainsbury Laboratory, Norwich. Publication: A Clone Resource of Magnaporthe oryzae Effectors That Share Sequence and Structural Similarities Across Host-Specific Lineages. Petit-Houdenot Y, Langner T, Harant A, Win J, Kamoun S. Mol Plant Microbe Interact. 2020 Aug;33(8):1032-1035. doi: 10.1094/MPMI-03-20-0052-A. Epub 2020 Jun 22. PubMed 32460610.
Backbone
  Vector backbone: pUC57-Kan
  Backbone size w/o insert (bp): 2626
  Vector type: Golden Gate
  Selectable markers: lacZ
Growth in bacteria
  Bacterial resistance: Kanamycin, 50 μg/mL
  Growth temperature: 37°C
  Growth strain: DH5alpha
  Copy number: High Copy
Gene/Insert
  Gene/Insert name: dig41_AVR-Pib_75
  Mutation: Magnaporthe grisea
  Cloning method: Restriction Enzyme; 5′ cloning site EcoRV (unknown if destroyed); 3′ cloning site EcoRV (unknown if destroyed)
  Sequencing primers: 5′ M13Fw; 3′ M13Rv
Terms and licenses: Academic/Nonprofit Terms; Industry Terms: Not Available to Industry
How to cite: pUC57-Kan_dig41_AVR-Pib_75 was a gift from Sophien Kamoun (Addgene plasmid # 121287 ; http://n2t.net/addgene:121287 ; RRID:Addgene_121287)
