>Addgene plasmid #121287 | pUC57-Kan_dig41_AVR-Pib_75 | depositor partial sequence | sequence record 230826 | dig41_AVR-Pib_75
TTGGTCTCTAATGACTGAAGTTACTATTTTGAAAGATGGTTCTAGAATTGCTTGGGTTAATGTTCCAAAA
GGTGAATCTAAACAATTTAATATTAGAGGTAATTATGTTACTATTTCTGTTTCTTCTGGTGGTACTCCAT
CTATTTCTTCTTCTTTGTTTACTGTTGAATGAGCTTAGAGACCAA
