>Addgene plasmid #121287 | pUC57-Kan_dig41_AVR-Pib_75 | depositor partial sequence | sequence record 230827 | empty_vector
TCGCGCGTTTCGGTGATGACGGTGAAAACCTCTGACACATGCAGCTCCCGGAGACGGTCACAGCTTGTCT
GTAAGCGGATGCCGGGAGCAGACAAGCCCGTCAGGGCGCGTCAGCGGGTGTTGGCGGGTGTCGGGGCTGG
CTTAACTATGCGGCATCAGAGCAGATTGTACTGAGAGTGCACCATATGCGGTGTGAAATACCGCACAGAT
GCGTAAGGAGAAAATACCGCATCAGGCGCCATTCGCCATTCAGGCTGCGCAACTGTTGGGAAGGGCGATC
GGTGCGGGCCTCTTCGCTATTACGCCAGCTGGCGAAAGGGGGATGTGCTGCAAGGCGATTAAGTTGGGTA
ACGCCAGGGTTTTCCCAGTCACGACGTTGTAAAACGACGGCCAGTGAATTGACGCGTATTGGGATATCCC
AATGGCGCGCCGAGCTTGGCTCGAGCATGGTCATAGCTGTTTCCTGTGTGAAATTGTTATCCGCTCACAA
TTCCACACAACATACGAGCCGGAAGCATAAAGTGTAAAGCCTGGGGTGCCTAATGAGTGAGCTAACTCAC
ATTAATTGCGTTGCGCTCACTGCCCGCTTTCCAGTCGGGAAACCTGTCGTGCCAGCTGCATTAATGAATC
GGCCAACGCGCGGGGAGAGGCGGTTTGCGTATTGGGCGCTCTTCCGCTTCCTCGCTCACTGACTCGCTGC
GCTCGGTCGTTCGGCTGCGGCGAGCGGTATCAGCTCACTCAAAGGCGGTAATACGGTTATCCACAGAATC
AGGGGATAACGCAGGAAAGAACATGTGAGCAAAAGGCCAGCAAAAGGCCAGGAACCGTAAAAAGGCCGCG
TTGCTGGCGTTTTTCCATAGGCTCCGCCCCCCTGACGAGCATCACAAAAATCGACGCTCAAGTCAGAGGT
GGCGAAACCCGACAGGACTATAAAGATACCAGGCGTTTCCCCCTGGAAGCTCCCTCGTGCGCTCTCCTGT
TCCGACCCTGCCGCTTACCGGATACCTGTCCGCCTTTCTCCCTTCGGGAAGCGTGGCGCTTTCTCATAGC
TCACGCTGTAGGTATCTCAGTTCGGTGTAGGTCGTTCGCTCCAAGCTGGGCTGTGTGCACGAACCCCCCG
TTCAGCCCGACCGCTGCGCCTTATCCGGTAACTATCGTCTTGAGTCCAACCCGGTAAGACACGACTTATC
GCCACTGGCAGCAGCCACTGGTAACAGGATTAGCAGAGCGAGGTATGTAGGCGGTGCTACAGAGTTCTTG
AAGTGGTGGCCTAACTACGGCTACACTAGAAGAACAGTATTTGGTATCTGCGCTCTGCTGAAGCCAGTTA
CCTTCGGAAAAAGAGTTGGTAGCTCTTGATCCGGCAAACAAACCACCGCTGGTAGCGGTGGTTTTTTTGT
TTGCAAGCAGCAGATTACGCGCAGAAAAAAAGGATCTCAAGAAGATCCTTTGATCTTTTCTACGGGGTCT
GACGCTCAGTGGAACGAAAACTCACGTTAAGGGATTTTGGTCATGAGATTATCAAAAAGGATCTTCACCT
AGATCCTTTTAAATTAAAAATGAAGTTTTAAATCAATCTAAAGTATATATGAGTAAACTTGGTCTGACAG
TTAGAAAAACTCATCGAGCATCAAATGAAACTGCAATTTATTCATATCAGGATTATCAATACCATATTTT
TGAAAAAGCCGTTTCTGTAATGAAGGAGAAAACTCACCGAGGCAGTTCCATAGGATGGCAAGATCCTGGT
ATCGGTCTGCGATTCCGACTCGTCCAACATCAATACAACCTATTAATTTCCCCTCGTCAAAAATAAGGTT
ATCAAGTGAGAAATCACCATGAGTGACGACTGAATCCGGTGAGAATGGCAAAAGTTTATGCATTTCTTTC
CAGACTTGTTCAACAGGCCAGCCATTACGCTCGTCATCAAAATCACTCGCATCAACCAAACCGTTATTCA
TTCGTGATTGCGCCTGAGCGAGACGAAATACGCGATCGCTGTTAAAAGGACAATTACAAACAGGAATCGA
ATGCAACCGGCGCAGGAACACTGCCAGCGCATCAACAATATTTTCACCTGAATCAGGATATTCTTCTAAT
ACCTGGAATGCTGTTTTCCCAGGGATCGCAGTGGTGAGTAACCATGCATCATCAGGAGTACGGATAAAAT
GCTTGATGGTCGGAAGAGGCATAAATTCCGTCAGCCAGTTTAGTCTGACCATCTCATCTGTAACATCATT
GGCAACGCTACCTTTGCCATGTTTCAGAAACAACTCTGGCGCATCGGGCTTCCCATACAATCGATAGATT
GTCGCACCTGATTGCCCGACATTATCGCGAGCCCATTTATACCCATATAAATCAGCATCCATGTTGGAAT
TTAATCGCGGCCTAGAGCAAGACGTTTCCCGTTGAATATGGCTCATACTCTTCCTTTTTCAATATTATTG
AAGCATTTATCAGGGTTATTGTCTCATGAGCGGATACATATTTGAATGTATTTAGAAAAATAAACAAATA
GGGGTTCCGCGCACATTTCCCCGAAAAGTGCCACCTGACGTCTAAGAAACCATTATTATCATGACATTAA
CCTATAAAAATAGGCGTATCACGAGGCCCTTTCGTC
