>Addgene plasmid #121287 | pUC57-Kan_dig41_AVR-Pib_75 | addgene partial sequence | sequence record 238015 | M13-F20 5'-TGTAAAACGACGGCCAGT-3'
ACTTGGTCTCTAATGACTGAAGTTACTATTTTGAAAGATGGTTCTAGAATTGCTTGGGTTAATGTTCCAA
AAGGTGAATCTAAACAATTTAATATTAGAGGTAATTATGTTACTATTTCTGTTTCTTCTGGTGGTACTCC
ATCTATTTCTTCTTCTTTGTTTACTGTTGAATGAGCTTAGAGACCAAGTTCCATCCCAATGGCGCGCCGA
GCTTGGCTCGAGCATGGTCATAGCTGTTTCCTGTGTGAAATTGTTATCCGCTCACAATTCCACACAACAT
ACGAGCCGGAAGCATAAAGTGTAAAGCCTGGGGTGCCTAATGAGTGAGCTAACTCACATTAATTGCGTTG
CGCTCACTGCCCGCTTTCCAGTCGGGAAACCTGTCGTGCCAGCTGCATTAATGAATCGGCCAACGCGCGG
GGAGAGGCGGTTTGCGTATTGGGCGCTCTTCCGCTTCCTCGCTCACTGACTCGCTGCGCTCGGTCGTTCG
GCTGCGGCGAGCGGTATCAGCTCACTCAAAGGCGGTAATACGGTTATCCACAGAATCAGGGGATAACGCA
GGAAAGAACATGTGAGCAAAAGGCCAGCAAAAGGCCAGGAACCGTAAAAAGGCCGCGTTGCTGGCGTTTT
TCCATAGGCTCCGCCCCCCTGACGAGCATCACAAAAATCGACGCTCAAGTCAGAGGTGGCGAAACCCGAC
AGGACTATAAAGATACCAGGCGTTTCCCCCTGGAAGCTCCCTCGTGCGCTCTCCTGTTCCGACCCTGCCG
CTTACCGGATACCTGTCCGCCTTTCTCCCTTCGGGAAGCGTGGCGCTTTCTCATAGCTCACGCTGTAG
